>Addgene plasmid #168540 | pDONR223 SARS-CoV-1 ORF8a_nostop | depositor partial sequence | sequence record 326749 | Inserted CDS without stop codon
ATGAAACTTCTCATTGTTTTGACTTGTATTTCTCTATGCAGTTGCATATGCACTGTAGTACAGCGCTGTG
CATCTAATAAACCTCATGTGCTTGAAGATCCTTGTAAGGTACAACAC
